Addgene plasmid #26869: pHes5p-luc
Depositing lab: Nicholas Gaiano. Depositing organization: Johns Hopkins University and School of Medicine. Publication: Differential Notch signalling distinguishes neural stem cells from intermediate progenitors. Mizutani K, Yoon K, Dang L, Tokunaga A, Gaiano N. Nature. 2007 Sep 20. 449(7160):351-5. 10.1038/nature06090 PubMed 17721509.
Backbone
  Vector backbone: PGV-B
  Backbone manufacturer: Promega
  Vector type: Mammalian Expression, Luciferase
Growth in bacteria
  Bacterial resistance: Ampicillin, 100 μg/mL
  Growth temperature: 37°C
  Growth strain: DH5alpha
  Copy number: High Copy
Gene/Insert
  Gene/Insert name: Hes5 promoter
  Species: M. musculus (mouse)
  Insert size (bp): 760
  Entrez Gene: Hes5 (a.k.a. bHLHb38)
  Tag / fusion protein: Luciferase (C terminal on backbone)
  Cloning method: Restriction Enzyme
  Sequencing primers: 5′ n/a; 3′ Luc_N_Rev
Terms and licenses: Academic/Nonprofit Terms; Industry Terms: Not Available to Industry
Depositor comments: Contains the Hes5 promoter (-685 to +28). C->T mutation in the center of the promoter does affect function.
How to cite: pHes5p-luc was a gift from Nicholas Gaiano (Addgene plasmid # 26869 ; http://n2t.net/addgene:26869 ; RRID:Addgene_26869)
