[The description below was written by a language model from this plasmid's Addgene catalogue record.]
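Description:
pHes5p-luc is a mammalian luciferase reporter plasmid built on the PGV-B backbone, a promoterless luciferase vector into which candidate regulatory sequences are placed upstream of the reporter gene. It is propagated in E. coli as a high-copy plasmid under ampicillin selection. The record does not list the origin of replication, polyadenylation signal or any mammalian selection marker, and no feature table is provided, so the finer layout of the backbone cannot be described from the information available.

The insert is a roughly 760 bp fragment of the mouse Hes5 promoter, introduced by restriction cloning and described as spanning positions -685 to +28 relative to the transcription start site. The stated coordinates cover slightly less than the listed insert size. The fragment sits directly upstream of the backbone-encoded luciferase. The catalogue lists luciferase as a C-terminal "tag", but functionally this is a transcriptional reporter in which Hes5 regulatory sequence drives luciferase expression, not a protein fusion. Hes5 encodes a bHLH transcriptional repressor and is a well-known direct target of Notch signalling, so luciferase output from this construct after transfection serves as a readout of Hes5 promoter activity and, by extension, of Notch pathway activation. This fits the associated study, which examined differential Notch signalling in neural stem cells and intermediate progenitors.

The depositor notes a C-to-T substitution in the centre of the promoter. As written, the comment states that this mutation does affect function, and the record gives no detail on the nature or magnitude of that effect.
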