>Addgene plasmid #26869 | pHes5p-luc | addgene partial sequence | sequence record 33116 | 26869 with LucNrev
GGCGCCGGGCCTTTCTTTATGTTTTTGGCGTCTTCCATTTTACCAACAGTACCGGAATGCCAAGCTTACT
TAGATCTCGAGCTAGCACGCGTAAGAGCTCTGGAGGCGATTAGCGAGCGGAGCGGAGCGGAGCGGACAGA
GCCAGGCGTCCCGGACTGGCGCGACCTGGACCCCAGCACGCCAGCCCTATATAGGCGCGGGCAGCGGCCC
GGCGCCTGGGGTCCGGGCGCCGCGGCCGTTCCCACACTCGGCGGCCAATGGCGGCGCCGGCCGCACAAAG
GCGCCGGCCCATTAGCGCACGCTAAATTGCCTGTGAATTGGCGCGGGCACAATGGTCGCTCCCCGAGGAG
CAGGTGGGCCGCGCGGCACAATGTCCGGGCTGTGGGAACGCGCTCGTCCTCATTAGCATCCCGGGGCCTG
ATGCTGAGAGCCCCGCGCCTCAATATGCTGCCTTTTCCCAGGCCGCGGGGAGGTGGGGAGGGCAGGAAGG
AGTGCTCTCCCCCCCCCTTCTCTCCCTTCTTCCCTCCCACTCCCCAGAGGCTCCCCACCGCTGGCTGGCA
GAGGCCACAGGCGCAGAGAAATGAGAGTTTTACAATGAACAGACAGCGACTTCCAGAGGAGTGGGCACCC
TCCCCAGCTGGGACCTGTTGCCCACAGGCACAGTGGGTTAAAGTGGGCCACATTCTCTCAAACAGATGCT
GCCGCCATGCCATTCGCAGGTACAGGATGAGAGAGGGACTCATGTATTTAGAATTTAGGCGCTTTATTGC
CAGTTCTGTCAGTTGAGAGGAGTGACTTCTCCGCAGCTAGAAATGGCCACGCGCGGAGCCTGCCAAGCGT
ACTTCTAGGCTAGCTGAATTTGCTTTGGATAATG
